>Addgene plasmid #233032 | pAAV-CMV-intron-CasRx-pA/EF1a-mCherry-WPRE-pa | addgene full sequence | sequence record 463767 | Addgene NGS Result
TTGAGATCCTTTTTTTCTGCGCGTAATCTGCTGCTTGCAAACAAAAAAACCACCGCTACCAGCGGTGGTT
TGTTTGCCGGATCAAGAGCTACCAACTCTTTTTCCGAAGGTAACTGGCTTCAGCAGAGCGCAGATACCAA
ATACTGTTCTTCTAGTGTAGCCGTAGTTAGGCCACCACTTCAAGAACTCTGTAGCACCGCCTACATACCT
CGCTCTGCTAATCCTGTTACCAGTGGCTGCTGCCAGTGGCGATAAGTCGTGTCTTACCGGGTTGGACTCA
AGACGATAGTTACCGGATAAGGCGCAGCGGTCGGGCTGAACGGGGGGTTCGTGCACACAGCCCAGCTTGG
AGCGAACGACCTACACCGAACTGAGATACCTACAGCGTGAGCTATGAGAAAGCGCCACGCTTCCCGAAGG
GAGAAAGGCGGACAGGTATCCGGTAAGCGGCAGGGTCGGAACAGGAGAGCGCACGAGGGAGCTTCCAGGG
GGAAACGCCTGGTATCTTTATAGTCCTGTCGGGTTTCGCCACCTCTGACTTGAGCGTCGATTTTTGTGAT
GCTCGTCAGGGGGGCGGAGCCTATGGAAAAACGCCAGCAACGCGGCCTTTTTACGGTTCCTGGCCTTTTG
CTGGCCTTTTGCTCACATGTCCTGCAGGCAGCTGCGCGCTCGCTCGCTCACTGAGGCCGCCCGGGCGTCG
GGCGACCTTTGGTCGCCCGGCCTCAGTGAGCGAGCGAGCGCGCAGAGAGGGAGTGGCCAACTCCATCACT
AGGGGTTCCTGCGGCCGCACGCGTCTAGTTATTAATAGTAATCAATTACGGGGTCATTAGTTCATAGCCC
ATATATGGAGTTCCGCGTTACATAACTTACGGTAAATGGCCCGCCTGGCTGACCGCCCAACGACCCCCGC
CCATTGACGTCAATAATGACGTATGTTCCCATAGTAACGCCAATAGGGACTTTCCATTGACGTCAATGGG
TGGAGTATTTACGGTAAACTGCCCACTTGGCAGTACATCAAGTGTATCATATGCCAAGTACGCCCCCTAT
TGACGTCAATGACGGTAAATGGCCCGCCTGGCATTATGCCCAGTACATGACCTTATGGGACTTTCCTACT
TGGCAGTACATCTACGTATTAGTCATCGCTATTACCATGGTGATGCGGTTTTGGCAGTACATCAATGGGC
GTGGATAGCGGTTTGACTCACGGGGATTTCCAAGTCTCCACCCCATTGACGTCAATGGGAGTTTGTTTTG
GCACCAAAATCAACGGGACTTTCCAAAATGTCGTAACAACTCCGCCCCATTGACGCAAATGGGCGGTAGG
CGTGTACGGTGGGAGGTCTATATAAGCAGAGCTCGTTTAGTGAACCGTCAGATCGCCTGGAGACGCCATC
CACGCTGTTTTGACCTCCATAGAAGACACCGGGACCGATCCAGCCTCCGCGGATTCGAATCCCGGCCGGG
AACGGTGCATTGGAACGCGGATTCCCCGTGCCAAGAGTGACGTAAGTACCGCCTATAGAGTCTATAGGCC
CACAAAAAATGCTTTCTTCTTTTAATATACTTTTTTGTTTATCTTATTTCTAATACTTTCCCTAATCTCT
TTCTTTCAGGGCAATAATGATACAATGTATCATGCCTCTTTGCACCATTCTAAAGAATAACAGTGATAAT
TTCTGGGTTAAGGCAATAGCAATATTTCTGCATATAAATATTTCTGCATATAAATTGTAACTGATGTAAG
AGGTTTCATATTGCTAATAGCAGCTACAATCCAGCTACCATTCTGCTTTTATTTTATGGTTGGGATAAGG
CTGGATTATTCTGAGTCCAAGCTAGGCCCTTTTGCTAATCATGTTCATACCTCTTATCTTCCTCCCACAG
CTCCTGGGCAACGTGCTGGTCTGTGTGCTGGCCCATCACTTTGGCAAAGAATTGGGATTCGAACATCGAT
GCCACCATGAGCCCCAAGAAGAAGAGAAAGGTGGAGGCCAGCATCGAAAAAAAAAAGTCCTTCGCCAAGG
GCATGGGCGTGAAGTCCACACTCGTGTCCGGCTCCAAAGTGTACATGACAACCTTCGCCGAAGGCAGCGA
CGCCAGGCTGGAAAAGATCGTGGAGGGCGACAGCATCAGGAGCGTGAATGAGGGCGAGGCCTTCAGCGCT
GAAATGGCCGATAAAAACGCCGGCTATAAGATCGGCAACGCCAAATTCAGCCATCCTAAGGGCTACGCCG
TGGTGGCTAACAACCCTCTGTATACAGGACCCGTCCAGCAGGATATGCTCGGCCTGAAGGAAACTCTGGA
AAAGAGGTACTTCGGCGAGAGCGCTGATGGCAATGACAATATTTGTATCCAGGTGATCCATAACATCCTG
GACATTGAAAAAATCCTCGCCGAATACATTACCAACGCCGCCTACGCCGTCAACAATATCTCCGGCCTGG
ATAAGGACATTATTGGATTCGGCAAGTTCTCCACAGTGTATACCTACGACGAATTCAAAGACCCCGAGCA
CCATAGGGCCGCTTTCAACAATAACGATAAGCTCATCAACGCCATCAAGGCCCAGTATGACGAGTTCGAC
AACTTCCTCGATAACCCCAGACTCGGCTATTTCGGCCAGGCCTTTTTCAGCAAGGAGGGCAGAAATTACA
TCATCAATTACGGCAACGAATGCTATGACATTCTGGCCCTCCTGAGCGGACTGAGGCACTGGGTGGTCCA
TAACAACGAAGAAGAGTCCAGGATCTCCAGGACCTGGCTCTACAACCTCGATAAGAACCTCGACAACGAA
TACATCTCCACCCTCAACTACCTCTACGACAGGATCACCAATGAGCTGACCAACTCCTTCTCCAAGAACT
CCGCCGCCAACGTGAACTATATTGCCGAAACTCTGGGAATCAACCCTGCCGAATTCGCCGAACAATATTT
CAGATTCAGCATTATGAAAGAGCAGAAAAACCTCGGATTCAATATCACCAAGCTCAGGGAAGTGATGCTG
GACAGGAAGGATATGTCCGAGATCAGGAAAAATCATAAGGTGTTCGACTCCATCAGGACCAAGGTCTACA
CCATGATGGACTTTGTGATTTATAGGTATTACATCGAAGAGGATGCCAAGGTGGCTGCCGCCAATAAGTC
CCTCCCCGATAATGAGAAGTCCCTGAGCGAGAAGGATATCTTTGTGATTAACCTGAGGGGCTCCTTCAAC
GACGACCAGAAGGATGCCCTCTACTACGATGAAGCTAATAGAATTTGGAGAAAGCTCGAAAATATCATGC
ACAACATCAAGGAATTTAGGGGAAACAAGACAAGAGAGTATAAGAAGAAGGACGCCCCTAGACTGCCCAG
AATCCTGCCCGCTGGCCGTGATGTTTCCGCCTTCAGCAAACTCATGTATGCCCTGACCATGTTCCTGGAT
GGCAAGGAGATCAACGACCTCCTGACCACCCTGATTAATAAATTCGATAACATCCAGAGCTTCCTGAAGG
TGATGCCTCTCATCGGAGTCAACGCTAAGTTCGTGGAGGAATACGCCTTTTTCAAAGACTCCGCCAAGAT
CGCCGATGAGCTGAGGCTGATCAAGTCCTTCGCTAGAATGGGAGAACCTATTGCCGATGCCAGGAGGGCC
ATGTATATCGACGCCATCCGTATTTTAGGAACCAACCTGTCCTATGATGAGCTCAAGGCCCTCGCCGACA
CCTTTTCCCTGGACGAGAACGGAAACAAGCTCAAGAAAGGCAAGCACGGCATGAGAAATTTCATTATTAA
TAACGTGATCAGCAATAAAAGGTTCCACTACCTGATCAGATACGGTGATCCTGCCCACCTCCATGAGATC
GCCAAAAACGAGGCCGTGGTGAAGTTCGTGCTCGGCAGGATCGCTGACATCCAGAAAAAACAGGGCCAGA
ACGGCAAGAACCAGATCGACAGGTACTACGAAACTTGTATCGGAAAGGATAAGGGCAAGAGCGTGAGCGA
AAAGGTGGACGCTCTCACAAAGATCATCACCGGAATGAACTACGACCAATTCGACAAGAAAAGGAGCGTC
ATTGAGGACACCGGCAGGGAAAACGCCGAGAGGGAGAAGTTTAAAAAGATCATCAGCCTGTACCTCACCG
TGATCTACCACATCCTCAAGAATATTGTCAATATCAACGCCAGGTACGTCATCGGATTCCATTGCGTCGA
GCGTGATGCTCAACTGTACAAGGAGAAAGGCTACGACATCAATCTCAAGAAACTGGAAGAGAAGGGATTC
AGCTCCGTCACCAAGCTCTGCGCTGGCATTGATGAAACTGCCCCCGATAAGAGAAAGGACGTGGAAAAGG
AGATGGCTGAAAGAGCCAAGGAGAGCATTGACAGCCTCGAGAGCGCCAACCCCAAGCTGTATGCCAATTA
CATCAAATACAGCGACGAGAAGAAAGCCGAGGAGTTCACCAGGCAGATTAACAGGGAGAAGGCCAAAACC
GCCCTGAACGCCTACCTGAGGAACACCAAGTGGAATGTGATCATCAGGGAGGACCTCCTGAGAATTGACA
ACAAGACATGTACCCTGTTCAGAAACAAGGCCGTCCACCTGGAAGTGGCCAGGTATGTCCACGCCTATAT
CAACGACATTGCCGAGGTCAATTCCTACTTCCAACTGTACCATTACATCATGCAGAGAATTATCATGAAT
GAGAGGTACGAGAAAAGCAGCGGAAAGGTGTCCGAGTACTTCGACGCTGTGAATGACGAGAAGAAGTACA
ACGATAGGCTCCTGAAACTGCTGTGTGTGCCTTTCGGCTACTGTATCCCCAGGTTTAAGAACCTGAGCAT
CGAGGCCCTGTTCGATAGGAACGAGGCCGCCAAGTTCGACAAGGAGAAAAAGAAGGTGTCCGGCAATTCC
GGATCCGGACCTAAGAAAAAGAGGAAGGTGGCGGCCGCTTACCCATACGATGTTCCAGATTACGCTTAGG
CTAGGAATTCAATAAAAGATCTTTATTTTCATTAGATCTGTGTGTTGGTTTTTTGTGTGCGGACCGAGCG
GCCGCAGGAACCCCTAGTGATGGAGTTGGCCACTCCCTCTCTGCGCGCTCGCTCGCTCACTGAGGCCGGG
CGACCAAAGGTCGCCCGACGCCCGGGCTTTGCCCGGGCGGCCTCAGTGAGCGAGCGAGCGCGCAGCTGCC
TGCAGGGGCGCCACTAGTGGCTCCGGTGCCCGTCAGTGGGCAGAGCGCACATCGCCCACAGTCCCCGAGA
AGTTGGGGGGAGGGGTCGGCAATTGAACCGGTGCCTAGAGAAGGTGGCGCGGGGTAAACTGGGAAAGTGA
TGTCGTGTACTGGCTCCGCCTTTTTCCCGAGGGTGGGGGAGAACCGTATATAAGTGCAGTAGTCGCCGTG
AACGTTCTTTTTCGCAACGGGTTTGCCGCCAGAACACAGGTAAGTGCCGTGTGTGGTTCCCGCGGGCCTG
GCCTCTTTACGGGTTATGGCCCTTGCGTGCCTTGAATTACTTCCACCTGGCTGCAGTACGTGATTCTTGA
TCCCGAGCTTCGGGTTGGAAGTGGGTGGGAGAGTTCGAGGCCTTGCGCTTAAGGAGCCCCTTCGCCTCGT
GCTTGAGTTGAGGCCTGGCCTGGGCGCTGGGGCCGCCGCGTGCGAATCTGGTGGCACCTTCGCGCCTGTC
TCGCTGCTTTCGATAAGTCTCTAGCCATTTAAAATTTTTGATGACCTGCTGCGACGCTTTTTTTCTGGCA
AGATAGTCTTGTAAATGCGGGCCAAGATCTGCACACTGGTATTTCGGTTTTTGGGGCCGCGGGCGGCGAC
GGGGCCCGTGCGTCCCAGCGCACATGTTCGGCGAGGCGGGGCCTGCGAGCGCGGCCACCGAGAATCGGAC
GGGGGTAGTCTCAAGCTGGCCGGCCTGCTCTGGTGCCTGGCCTCGCGCCGCCGTGTATCGCCCCGCCCTG
GGCGGCAAGGCTGGCCCGGTCGGCACCAGTTGCGTGAGCGGAAAGATGGCCGCTTCCCGGCCCTGCTGCA
GGGAGCTCAAAATGGAGGACGCGGCGCTCGGGAGAGCGGGCGGGTGAGTCACCCACACAAAGGAAAAGGG
CCTTTCCGTCCTCAGCCGTCGCTTCATGTGACTCCACGGAGTACCGGGCGCCGTCCAGGCACCTCGATTA
GTTCTCGAGCTTTTGGAGTACGTCGTCTTTAGGTTGGGGGGAGGGGTTTTATGCGATGGAGTTTCCCCAC
ACTGAGTGGGTGGAGACTGAAGTTAGGCCAGCTTGGCACTTGATGTAATTCTCCTTGGAATTTGCCCTTT
TTGAGTTTGGATCTTGGTTCATTCTCAAGCCTCAGACAGTGGTTCAAAGTTTTTTTCTTCCATTTCAGGT
GTCGTGAGGTACCGGATCCGTGAGCAAGGGCGAGGAGGATAACATGGCCATCATCAAGGAGTTCATGCGC
TTCAAGGTGCACATGGAGGGCTCCGTGAACGGCCACGAGTTCGAGATCGAGGGCGAGGGCGAGGGCCGCC
CCTACGAGGGCACCCAGACCGCCAAGCTGAAGGTGACCAAGGGTGGCCCCCTGCCCTTCGCCTGGGACAT
CCTGTCCCCTCAGTTCATGTACGGCTCCAAGGCCTACGTGAAGCACCCCGCCGACATCCCCGACTACTTG
AAGCTGTCCTTCCCCGAGGGCTTCAAGTGGGAGCGCGTGATGAACTTCGAGGACGGCGGCGTGGTGACCG
TGACCCAGGACTCCTCCCTGCAGGACGGCGAGTTCATCTACAAGGTGAAGCTGCGCGGCACCAACTTCCC
CTCCGACGGCCCCGTAATGCAGAAGAAGACCATGGGCTGGGAGGCCTCCTCCGAGCGGATGTACCCCGAG
GACGGCGCCCTGAAGGGCGAGATCAAGCAGAGGCTGAAGCTGAAGGACGGCGGCCACTACGACGCTGAGG
TCAAGACCACCTACAAGGCCAAGAAGCCCGTGCAGCTGCCCGGCGCCTACAACGTCAACATCAAGTTGGA
CATCACCTCCCACAACGAGGACTACACCATCGTGGAACAGTACGAACGCGCCGAGGGCCGCCACTCCACC
GGCGGCATGGACGAGCTGTACAAGTAAGGCGCGCCCCCCCCTAACGTTACTGGCCGAAGCCGCTTGGAAT
AAGGCCGGTGTGCGTTTGTCTATATGTTATTTTCCACCATATTGCCGTCTTTTGGCAATGTGAGGGCCCG
GAAACCTGGCCCTGTCTTCTTGACGAGCATTCCTAAATTCGATATCAAGCTTATCGATAATCAACCTCTG
GATTACAAAATTTGTGAAAGATTGACTGGTATTCTTAACTATGTTGCTCCTTTTACGCTATGTGGATACG
CTGCTTTAATGCCTTTGTATCATGCTATTGCTTCCCGTATGGCTTTCATTTTCTCCTCCTTGTATAAATC
CTGGTTGCTGTCTCTTTATGAGGAGTTGTGGCCCGTTGTCAGGCAACGTGGCGTGGTGTGCACTGTGTTT
GCTGACGCAACCCCCACTGGTTGGGGCATTGCCACCACCTGTCAGCTCCTTTCCGGGACTTTCGCTTTCC
CCCTCCCTATTGCCACGGCGGAACTCATCGCCGCCTGCCTTGCCCGCTGCTGGACAGGGGCTCGGCTGTT
GGGCACTGACAATTCCGTGGTGTTGTCGGGGAAATCATCGTCCTTTCCTTGGCTGCTCGCCTATGTTGCC
ACCTGGATTCTGCGCGGGACGTCCTTCTGCTACGTCCCTTCGGCCCTCAATCCAGCGGACCTTCCTTCCC
GCGGCCTGCTGCCGGCTCTGCGGCCTCTTCCGCGTCTTCGCCTTCGCCCTCAGACGAGTCGGATCTCCCT
TTGGGCCGCCTCCCCGCATCGATACCGAGCGCTGCTCGAGAGATCTACGGGTGGCATCCCTGTGACCCCT
CCCCAGTGCCTCTCCTGGCCCTGGAAGTTGCCACTCCAGTGCCCACCAGCCTTGTCCTAATAAAATTAAG
TTGCATCATTTTGTCTGACTAGGTGTCCTTCTATAATATTATGGGGTGGAGGGGGGTGGTATGGAGCAAG
GGGCAAGTTGGGAAGACAACCTGTAGGGCCTGCGGGGTCTATTGGGAACCAAGCTGGAGTGCAGTGGCAC
AATCTTGGCTCACTGCAATCTCCGCCTCCTGGGTTCAAGCGATTCTCCTGCCTCAGCCTCCCGAGTTGTT
GGGATTCCAGGCATGCATGACCAGGCTCAGCTAATTTTTGTTTTTTTGGTAGAGACGGGGTTTCACCATA
TTGGCCAGGCTGGTCTCCAACTCCTAATCTCAGGTGATCTACCCACCTTGGCCTCCCAAATTGCTGGGAT
TACAGGCGTGAACCACTGCTCCCTTCCCTGTCCTTACTAGTGGCGCCTGATGCGGTATTTTCTCCTTACG
CATCTGTGCGGTATTTCACACCGCATA
[95 nt withheld, positions 8428-8522]
T
[46 nt withheld, positions 8524-8569]
C
[141 nt withheld, positions 8571-8711]
CCTTTGACGTTGGAGTCCACGTTCTTT
[37 nt withheld, positions 8739-8775]
ACTCTATCTCGGGCTATTCTTTTGATTTATAAGGGATTTTGCCGATTTCGGTCTATTGGTTAAAAAATGA
GCTGATTTAACAAAAATTTAACGCGAATTTTAACAAAATATTAACGTTTACAATTTTATGGTGCACTCTC
AGTACAATCTGCTCTGATGCCGCATAGTTAAGCCAGCCCCGACACCCGCCAACACCCGCTGACGCGCCCT
GACGGGCTTGTCTGCTCCCGGCATCCGCTTACAGACAAGCTGTGACCGTCTCCGGGAGCTGCATGTGTCA
GAGGTTTTCACCGTCATCACCGAAACGCGCGAGACGAAAGGGCCTCGTGATACGCCTATTTTTATAGGTT
AATGTCATGATAATAATGGTTTCTTAGACGTCAGGTGGCACTTTTCGGGGAAATGTGCGCGGAACCCCTA
TTTGTTTATTTTTCTAAATACATTCAAATATGTATCCGCTCATGAGACAATAACCCTGATAAATGCTTCA
ATAATATTGAAAAAGGAAGAGTATGAGTATTCAACATTTCCGTGTCGCCCTTATTCCCTTTTTTGCGGCA
TTTTGCCTTCCTGTTTTTGCTCACCCAGAAACGCTGGTGAAAGTAAAAGATGCTGAAGATCAGTTGGGTG
CACGAGTGGGTTACATCGAACTGGATCTCAACAGCGGTAAGATCCTTGAGAGTTTTCGCCCCGAAGAACG
TTTTCCAATGATGAGCACTTTTAAAGTTCTGCTATGTGGCGCGGTATTATCCCGTATTGACGCCGGGCAA
GAGCAACTCGGTCGCCGCATACACTATTCTCAGAATGACTTGGTTGAGTACTCACCAGTCACAGAAAAGC
ATCTTACGGATGGCATGACAGTAAGAGAATTATGCAGTGCTGCCATAACCATGAGTGATAACACTGCGGC
CAACTTACTTCTGACAACGATCGGAGGACCGAAGGAGCTAACCGCTTTTTTGCACAACATGGGGGATCAT
GTAACTCGCCTTGATCGTTGGGAACCGGAGCTGAATGAAGCCATACCAAACGACGAGCGTGACACCACGA
TGCCTGTAGCAATGGCAACAACGTTGCGCAAACTATTAACTGGCGAACTACTTACTCTAGCTTCCCGGCA
ACAATTAATAGACTGGATGGAGGCGGATAAAGTTGCAGGACCACTTCTGCGCTCGGCCCTTCCGGCTGGC
TGGTTTATTGCTGATAAATCTGGAGCCGGTGAGCGTGGGTCTCGCGGTATCATTGCAGCACTGGGGCCAG
ATGGTAAGCCCTCCCGTATCGTAGTTATCTACACGACGGGGAGTCAGGCAACTATGGATGAACGAAATAG
ACAGATCGCTGAGATAGGTGCCTCACTGATTAAGCATTGGTAACTGTCAGACCAAGTTTACTCATATATA
CTTTAGATTGATTTAAAACTTCATTTTTAATTTAAAAGGATCTAGGTGAAGATCCTTTTTGATAATCTCA
TGACCAAAATCCCTTAACGTGAGTTTTCGTTCCACTGAGCGTCAGACCCCGTAGAAAAGATCAAAGGATC
TTC
Features (pLannotate 1.2.2; 24 found; start..end, strand, type, name):
      1..589     +  rep_origin     ori: high-copy-number ColE1/pMB1/pBR322/pUC origin of replication
    662..689     +  repeat_region  AAV2 ITR (fragment): inverted terminal repeat of adeno-associated virus serotype 2 inverted
    718..745     +  repeat_region  AAV2 ITR (fragment): inverted terminal repeat of adeno-associated virus serotype 2 inverted
    856..1159    +  enhancer       CMV enhancer: human cytomegalovirus immediate early enhancer
   1160..1363    +  promoter       CMV promoter: human cytomegalovirus (CMV) immediate early promoter
   1512..1539    +  intron         CMV intron (fragment): modified intron A from human cytomegalovirus (CMV)
   1544..1890    +  intron         β-globin intron (fragment): internally truncated intron from human β-globin
   1894..1941    +  CDS            HBB (fragment): HBB_COLGU - Experimental evidence at transcript level: Swiss-Prot protein existence level 2. Involved in oxygen transport from the lung to the various peripheral tissues. From Colobus guereza (Mantled guereza) (Eastern black-and-white colobus monkey).
   2003..4900    +  CDS            RfxCas13d: RNA-targeting Type VI CRISPR protein from Ruminococcus flavefaciens strain XPD3002 (Konermann et al., 2018)
   4940..4968    +  CDS            3xHA (fragment): three tandem HA epitope tags
   4981..5029    +  polyA_signal   poly(A) signal: synthetic polyadenylation signal
   5046..5186    +  repeat_region  AAV2 ITR: inverted terminal repeat of adeno-associated virus serotype 2 inverted
   5199..6377    +  promoter       EF-1α promoter: strong constitutive promoter for human elongation factor EF-1α
   6390..7096    +  CDS            mCherry (fragment): monomeric derivative of DsRed fluorescent protein (Shaner et al., 2004) mammalian codon-optimized
   7104..7245    +  misc_feature   IRES (fragment): internal ribosome entry site (IRES) of the encephalomyocarditis virus (EMCV)
   7246..7269    +  misc_feature   MCS (fragment): pBluescript multiple cloning site
   7269..7857    +  misc_feature   WPRE: woodchuck hepatitis virus posttranscriptional regulatory element
   7889..8365    +  polyA_signal   hGH poly(A) signal: human growth hormone polyadenylation signal
   8376..8427    -  misc_feature   bom (fragment): basis of mobility region from pBR322
   8446..8901    +  rep_origin     f1 ori (sequence partly withheld): f1 bacteriophage origin of replication; arrow indicates direction of (+) strand synthesis
   8902..8951    -  misc_feature   bom (fragment): basis of mobility region from pBR322
   9053..9088    -  CDS            rop (fragment): Rop protein, which maintains plasmids at low copy number; rop
   9183..9287    +  promoter       AmpR promoter: bla
   9288..10148   +  CDS            AmpR: β-lactamase; bla; confers resistance to ampicillin, carbenicillin, and related antibiotics
