[The description below was written by a language model from this plasmid's Addgene catalogue record and pLannotate feature annotations shown in this document.]
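Description:
pAAV-CMV-intron-CasRx-pA/EF1a-mCherry-WPRE-pa is a 10.3 kb AAV transfer plasmid built on a pAAV backbone for packaging an expression cassette for CasRx (RfxCas13d), the RNA-targeting type VI CRISPR effector from Ruminococcus flavefaciens. It is propagated in E. coli through a high-copy ColE1/pUC-type origin with ampicillin selection (AmpR), and it also carries an f1 phage origin. Short bom and rop fragments in the backbone appear to be vector remnants.

The sequence to be packaged lies between AAV2 inverted terminal repeats. The downstream ITR is annotated in full, whereas the upstream one is detected only as short fragments. Within this region, the CMV enhancer and immediate-early promoter drive a chimeric intron region (CMV intron A and β-globin intron fragments) that typically boosts transcript processing and expression. This is followed by the RfxCas13d coding sequence, an HA epitope tag at its C-terminal end and a compact synthetic poly(A) signal, which helps keep the large cassette within AAV packaging limits.

A second, independent cassette sits just outside the downstream ITR. It consists of the EF-1α promoter, mCherry, an EMCV IRES fragment, WPRE and the hGH poly(A) signal. Because this reporter is outside the viral genome, as the record states, it is not meant to be packaged. A plausible use, not spelled out in the record, is to show which cells have taken up the plasmid, for example during vector production or transfection experiments. The catalogue field lists mCherry as a C-terminal tag on the insert, but the feature table shows it as a separately transcribed gene rather than a fusion to CasRx. No guide RNA cassette is annotated, so guides would have to be supplied separately. The plasmid belongs to an AAV vector resource for Cas13d-mediated RNA targeting.
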