Addgene plasmid #233032: pAAV-CMV-intron-CasRx-pA/EF1a-mCherry-WPRE-pa
Purpose: To Express HA tagged CasRX the CMV promoter. Also encodes a mCherry gene outside of the viral genome
Depositing lab: Jonathan Ploski. Depositing organization: Pennsylvania State University, College of Medicine. Publication: Adeno-associated viral vector resource for the RNA-targeting Cas13d: A comparison of high-fidelity variants, DjCas13d and hfCas13d. Back F, Sandoval A, Vu LM, Hong VM, Bhaskara A, Rodriguez SR, O'Brien JT, Kolber BJ, Kroener S, Ploski JE. Mol Ther Methods Clin Dev. 2025 Aug 20;33(4):101565. doi: 10.1016/j.omtm.2025.101565. eCollection 2025 Dec 11. PubMed 41020266.
Backbone
  Vector backbone: pAAV
  Vector type: AAV
Growth in bacteria
  Bacterial resistance: Ampicillin, 100 μg/mL
  Growth temperature: 37°C
  Growth strain: NEB Stable
  Copy number: High Copy
Gene/Insert
  Gene/Insert name: CasRx and mCherry
  Species: Synthetic
  Tag / fusion protein: mCherry (C terminal on insert)
  Cloning method: Unknown
Terms and licenses: Academic/Nonprofit Terms; Industry Terms: Not Available to Industry
How to cite: pAAV-CMV-intron-CasRx-pA/EF1a-mCherry-WPRE-pa was a gift from Jonathan Ploski (Addgene plasmid # 233032 ; http://n2t.net/addgene:233032 ; RRID:Addgene_233032)
